Addgene plasmid #53557: pET28a(+) 6xHis-TEV-IFIT1
Purpose: bacterial expression of IFIT1
Depositing lab: Kathleen Collins. Depositing organization: University of California, Berkeley. Publication: tRNA binding, structure, and localization of the human interferon-induced protein IFIT5. Katibah GE, Lee HJ, Huizar JP, Vogan JM, Alber T, Collins K. Mol Cell. 2013 Feb 21;49(4):743-50. doi: 10.1016/j.molcel.2012.12.015. Epub 2013 Jan 11. PubMed 23317505.
Backbone
  Vector backbone: pET28a(+)
  Backbone manufacturer: Novagen
  Backbone size w/o insert (bp): 5369
  Vector type: Bacterial Expression
Growth in bacteria
  Bacterial resistance: Kanamycin, 50 μg/mL
  Growth temperature: 37°C
  Growth strain: DH5alpha
  Copy number: High Copy
Gene/Insert
  Gene/Insert name: IFIT1
  Species: H. sapiens (human)
  Entrez Gene: IFIT1 (a.k.a. C56, G10P1, IFI-56, IFI-56K, IFI56, IFIT-1, IFNAI1, ISG56, P56, RNM561)
  Promoter: T7
  Tag / fusion protein: 6xHIS (N terminal on backbone); TEV (N terminal on insert)
  Cloning method: Restriction Enzyme; 5′ cloning site NheI (not destroyed); 3′ cloning site XhoI (not destroyed)
  Sequencing primers: 5′ T7; 3′ T7 terminal
Terms and licenses: Academic/Nonprofit Terms; Industry Terms: Not Available to Industry
How to cite: pET28a(+) 6xHis-TEV-IFIT1 was a gift from Kathleen Collins (Addgene plasmid # 53557 ; http://n2t.net/addgene:53557 ; RRID:Addgene_53557)
