[The description below was written by a language model from this plasmid's Addgene catalogue record.]
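Description:
pET28a(+) 6xHis-TEV-IFIT1 is a bacterial expression plasmid built on the Novagen pET28a(+) backbone (5369 bp without insert) for producing recombinant human IFIT1 in E. coli. It is selected with kanamycin and is recorded as high copy. No feature table accompanies the record, so the origin of replication and other backbone elements are not itemised. pET28a vectors generally carry a pBR322-type origin, an f1 origin, the lacI repressor gene and a lac operator next to the T7 promoter.

The insert is the coding sequence of human IFIT1 (also known as ISG56 or P56), an interferon-induced protein. It was cloned by restriction digestion between the NheI and XhoI sites, both of which remain intact. Transcription is driven by the T7 promoter, so expression requires a host that supplies T7 RNA polymerase, typically a DE3 lysogen strain in which the polymerase is inducible. The DH5alpha strain listed in the record serves for plasmid propagation rather than protein production. The protein is made with an N-terminal 6xHis tag contributed by the backbone, followed by a TEV protease recognition site introduced with the insert. This arrangement allows capture of the fusion protein by immobilised metal affinity chromatography. TEV cleavage then removes the histidine tag, leaving IFIT1 with little extra sequence.

The stated purpose is bacterial expression of IFIT1. The associated study concerns the tRNA binding, structure and localization of the related protein IFIT5, which suggests purified IFIT1 was used for biochemical work on the IFIT family, though the record does not detail specific uses.
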