>Addgene plasmid #53557 | pET28a(+) 6xHis-TEV-IFIT1 | addgene partial sequence | sequence record 86143 | pBRrevBam 5'-GGTGATGTCGGCGATATAGG-3'
CTGTGGCGCCGGTGATGCCGGCCACGATGCGTCCGGCGTAGAGGATCGAGATCTCGATCCCGCGAAATTA
ATACGACTCACTATAGGGGAATTGTGAGCGGATAACAATTCCCCTCTAGAAATAATTTTGTTTAACTTTA
AGAAGGAGATATACCATGGGCAGCAGCCATCATCATCATCATCACAGCAGCGGCCTGGTGCCGCGCGGCA
GCCATATGGCTAGCAGAGAAAACCTGTATTTTCAGAGTACAAATGGTGATGATCATCAGGTCAAGGATAG
TCTGGAGCAATTGAGATGTCACTTTACATGGGAGTTATCCATTGATGACGATGAAATGCCTGATTTAGAA
AACAGAGTCTTGGATCAGATTGAATTCCTAGACACCAAATACAGTGTGGGAATACACAACCTACTAGCCT
ATGTGAAACACCTGAAAGGCCAGAATGAGGAAGCCCTGAAGAGCTTAAAAGAAGCTGAAAACTTAATGCA
GGAAGAACATGACAACCAAGCAAATGTGAGGAGTCTGGTGACCTGGGGCAACTTTGCCTGGATGTATTAC
CACATGGGCAGACTGGCAGAAGCCCAGACTTACCTGGACAAGGTGGAGAACATTTGCAAGAAGCTTTCAA
ATCCCTTCCGCTATAGAATGGAGTGTCCAGAAATAGACTGTGAGGAAGGATGGGCCTTGCTGAAGTGTGG
AGGAAAGAATTATGAACGGGCCAAGGCCTGCTTTGAAAAGGTGCTTGAAGTGGACCCTGAAAACCCGGAA
TCCAGCGCTGGGTATGCGATCTCTGCCTATCGCCTGGATGGCTTTAAATTAGCCACAAAAAATCACAAGC
CATTTTCTTTGCTTCCCCTAAGGCAGGCTGTCCGCTTAAATCCAGACAATGGATATATTAAGGTTCTCCT
TGCCCTGAAGCTTCAGGATGAAGGACAGGAAGCTGAAGGAGAAAAGTACATTGAAGAAGCTCTAGCCAAC
ATGTCCTCACAGACCTATGTCTTTCGATATGCAGCCAAGTTTTACCGAAGAAAAGGCTCTGTGGATAAAG
CTCTTGAGTTATTAAAAAAGGCCTTGCAGGAAACACCCACTTCTGTCTTACTGCATCACCAGATAGGGCT
TTGCTACAAGGCACAAATGATCCAAATCAAGGAGGCTACAAAAGGGCAGCCTAGAGGGCAGAACAG
