>Addgene plasmid #53557 | pET28a(+) 6xHis-TEV-IFIT1 | addgene partial sequence | sequence record 86144 | T7term 5'-GCTAGTTATTGCTCAGCGG-3'
TCAGCTTCCTTTCGGGCTTTGTTAGCAGCCGGATCTCAGTGGTGGTGGTGGTGGTGCTCGAGCTAAGGAC
CTTGTCTCACAGAGTTCTCAAAGTCAGCAGCCAGTCTCAGGGCCCGCTCATAGTACTCCAGGGCTTCATT
CATATTTCCTTCCAATTTGTAGACGAACCCAAGGAGGCTCAAGCTTTCCAGATCTAATGCCTTTCTCCGA
AGTTTCCTTAAAACCAATTTCTTCAAAGAATTGATACTTTTATCCCTTGTTAATGATGCCTGTTCTATTT
TTATAGCTTTTAAATAATGGATAATTGCATTGACGTCAGATTTCTTTTGAAATTCCTGAAACCGACCATA
GTGGAAATGTATGTCTTGCATTGTTTCTTCTACCACTGGTTTCATGCATAACAATTTTTGAAAATTCTCT
TCAGCTTTTCTGTGATTGCCTGCTTCTATATACATTCTTGCCAGGTCTAGATGAGCCACCTCAAATGTGG
GCTTTTTTTCCACTGCAGATTCAAAATGAAATATGGCTGATCTTATCATTTTGTCTAGCTTTTCTCTGTT
CTGCCCTCTAGGCTGCCCTTTTGTAGCCTCCTTGATTTGGATCATTTGTGCCTTGTAGCAAAGCCCTATC
TGGTGATGCAGTAAGACAGAAGTGGGTGTTTCCTGCAAGGCCTTTTTTAATAACTCAAGAGCTTTATCCA
CAGAGCCTTTTCTTCGGTAAAACTTGGCTGCATATCGAAAGACATAGGTCTGTGAGGACATGTTGGCTAG
AGCTTCTTCAATGTACTTTTCTCCTTCAGCTTCCTGTCCTTCATCCTGAAGCTTCAGGGCAAGGAGAACC
TTAATATATCCATTGTCTGGATTTAAGCGGACAG
